Addgene plasmid #200242: Landing_Pad_8xCTS-ECFP-pA
Purpose: (Empty Backbone) Backbone for cloning 8xCTSs (8xCRISPR-target sites)
Depositing lab: Tatjana Sauka-Spengler. Depositing organization: University of Oxford. Publication: Specific Modulation of CRISPR Transcriptional Activators through RNA-Sensing Guide RNAs in Mammalian Cells and Zebrafish Embryos. Pelea O, Mayes S, Ferry QRV, Fulga TA, Sauka-Spengler T. bioRxiv 2023.05.08.539738 10.1101/2023.05.08.539738.
Backbone
  Vector backbone: P2-ECFP-pA (Addgene #26280)
  Vector type: Mammalian Expression
Growth in bacteria
  Bacterial resistance: Ampicillin, 100 μg/mL
  Growth temperature: 37°C
  Growth strain: DH5alpha
  Copy number: High Copy
Gene/Insert
  Gene/Insert name: None
Terms and licenses: Academic/Nonprofit Terms; Industry Terms: Not Available to Industry
Depositor comments: Please visit https://www.biorxiv.org/content/10.1101/2023.05.08.539738v1 for bioRxiv preprint.
How to cite: Landing_Pad_8xCTS-ECFP-pA was a gift from Tatjana Sauka-Spengler (Addgene plasmid # 200242 ; http://n2t.net/addgene:200242 ; RRID:Addgene_200242)
