[The description below was written by a language model from this plasmid's Addgene catalogue record and pLannotate feature annotations shown in this document.]
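Description:
Landing_Pad_8xCTS-ECFP-pA is a 4,140 nt empty-backbone mammalian expression plasmid derived from P2-ECFP-pA. It is intended as a recipient vector for cloning arrays of eight CRISPR target sites (8xCTS) upstream of a cyan fluorescent reporter. It is propagated in E. coli as a high-copy plasmid through a ColE1/pUC-type origin and selected with ampicillin via the β-lactamase gene and its native promoter. An f1 phage origin is also present, along with short remnants of lacZα, a tetracycline resistance gene and SV40 large T antigen; these are fragments carried over from earlier vector construction rather than functional parts.

The reporter unit begins with a synthetic polyadenylation signal (annotated as a fragment) and an RNA polymerase II transcriptional pause site from the human α2 globin gene. Such elements are commonly placed ahead of a reporter to block read-through transcription from the backbone and keep background low. A stretch of several hundred unannotated nucleotides follows, and this is presumably where the landing pad for the target-site array and any minimal promoter lie, although the record does not name a promoter or describe the cloning sites. Next comes the cyan fluorescent protein coding sequence, called ECFP in the plasmid name and matched to the mammalian codon-optimised variant mCerulean by the annotation. It is followed by an SV40 polyadenylation signal.

No insert is recorded, consistent with the empty-backbone status. Once target sites are inserted, the construct would be expected to report CRISPR transcriptional activator activity as cyan fluorescence. This fits the associated work on RNA-sensing guide RNAs that modulate CRISPR activators in mammalian cells and zebrafish embryos.
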