Features (pLannotate 1.2.2; 11 found; start..end, strand, type, name):
    448..1308    -  CDS            AmpR: β-lactamase; bla; confers resistance to ampicillin, carbenicillin, and related antibiotics
   1309..1413    -  promoter       AmpR promoter: bla
   1440..1868    +  rep_origin     f1 ori (sequence partly withheld): f1 bacteriophage origin of replication; arrow indicates direction of (+) strand synthesis
   1900..1967    -  CDS            lacZα (fragment): LacZα fragment of β-galactosidase; lacZ fragment
   2029..2073    +  polyA_signal   poly(A) signal (fragment): synthetic polyadenylation signal
   2087..2178    +  misc_feature   pause site: RNA polymerase II transcriptional pause signal from the human α2 globin gene
   2539..3258    +  CDS            mCerulean: enhanced monomeric variant of CFP (Rizzo et al., 2004) mammalian codon-optimized
   3284..3405    -  polyA_signal   SV40 poly(A) signal: SV40 polyadenylation signal
   3428..3496    -  CDS            large T antigen (fragment): large T antigen from SV40 (simian virus 40)
   3518..3649    +  CDS            TcR (fragment): tetracycline efflux protein; tet; confers resistance to tetracycline
   3829..277     -  rep_origin     ori (across the origin): high-copy-number ColE1/pMB1/pBR322/pUC origin of replication
>Addgene plasmid #200242 | Landing_Pad_8xCTS-ECFP-pA | addgene full sequence | sequence record 396826 | Addgene NGS Result
GTCCAACCCGGTAAGACACGACTTATCGCCACTGGCAGCAGCCACTGGTAACAGGATTAGCAGAGCGAGG
TATGTAGGCGGTGCTACAGAGTTCTTGAAGTGGTGGCCTAACTACGGCTACACTAGAAGAACAGTATTTG
GTATCTGCGCTCTGCTGAAGCCAGTTACCTTCGGAAAAAGAGTTGGTAGCTCTTGATCCGGCAAACAAAC
CACCGCTGGTAGCGGTGGTTTTTTTGTTTGCAAGCAGCAGATTACGCGCAGAAAAAAAGGATCTCAAGAA
GATCCTTTGATCTTTTCTACGGGGTCTGACGCTCAGTGGAACGAAAACTCACGTTAAGGGATTTTGGTCA
TGAGATTATCAAAAAGGATCTTCACCTAGATCCTTTTAAATTAAAAATGAAGTTTTAAATCAATCTAAAG
TATATATGAGTAAACTTGGTCTGACAGTTACCAATGCTTAATCAGTGAGGCACCTATCTCAGCGATCTGT
CTATTTCGTTCATCCATAGTTGCCTGACTCCCCGTCGTGTAGATAACTACGATACGGGAGGGCTTACCAT
CTGGCCCCAGTGCTGCAATGATACCGCGAGACCCACGCTCACCGGCTCCAGATTTATCAGCAATAAACCA
GCCAGCCGGAAGGGCCGAGCGCAGAAGTGGTCCTGCAACTTTATCCGCCTCCATCCAGTCTATTAATTGT
TGCCGGGAAGCTAGAGTAAGTAGTTCGCCAGTTAATAGTTTGCGCAACGTTGTTGCCATTGCTACAGGCA
TCGTGGTGTCACGCTCGTCGTTTGGTATGGCTTCATTCAGCTCCGGTTCCCAACGATCAAGGCGAGTTAC
ATGATCCCCCATGTTGTGCAAAAAAGCGGTTAGCTCCTTCGGTCCTCCGATCGTTGTCAGAAGTAAGTTG
GCCGCAGTGTTATCACTCATGGTTATGGCAGCACTGCATAATTCTCTTACTGTCATGCCATCCGTAAGAT
GCTTTTCTGTGACTGGTGAGTACTCAACCAAGTCATTCTGAGAATAGTGTATGCGGCGACCGAGTTGCTC
TTGCCCGGCGTCAATACGGGATAATACCGCGCCACATAGCAGAACTTTAAAAGTGCTCATCATTGGAAAA
CGTTCTTCGGGGCGAAAACTCTCAAGGATCTTACCGCTGTTGAGATCCAGTTCGATGTAACCCACTCGTG
CACCCAACTGATCTTCAGCATCTTTTACTTTCACCAGCGTTTCTGGGTGAGCAAAAACAGGAAGGCAAAA
TGCCGCAAAAAAGGGAATAAGGGCGACACGGAAATGTTGAATACTCATACTCTTCCTTTTTCAATATTAT
TGAAGCATTTATCAGGGTTATTGTCTCATGAGCGGATACATATTTGAATGTATTTAGAAAAATAAACAAA
TAGGGGTTCCGCGCACATTTCCCCGAAAAGTGCCACCTG
[124 nt withheld, positions 1440-1563]
C
[91 nt withheld, positions 1565-1655]
A
[49 nt withheld, positions 1657-1705]
CCTTTGACGTTGGAGTCCACGTTCTTT
[37 nt withheld, positions 1733-1769]
ACCCTATCTCGGTCTATTCTTTTGATTTATAAGGGATTTTGCCGATTTCGGCCTATTGGTTAAAAAATGA
GCTGATTTAACAAAAATTTAACGCGAATTTTAACAAAATATTAACGCTTACAATTTGCCATTCGCCATTC
AGGCTGCGCAACTGTTGGGAAGGGCGATCGGTGCGGGCCTCTTCGCTATTACGCCAGCCCAAGCTACCAT
GATAAGTAAGTAATATTAAGGTACGGGAGGTACTTGGAGCGGCCGCAATAAATATCTTTATTTTCATTAC
ATCTGTGTGTTGGTTTTTTGTGTGAATCGATAGTACTAACATACGCTCTCCATCAAAACAAAACGAAACA
AAACAAACTAGCAAAATAGGCTGTCCCCAGTGCAAGTGCAGGTGCCAGAACATTTCTCTATCGATAGCTA
GCTTAAGGGAAGAGATACCGGGCCCACTAGTGTGGTGTTCTGCGAGCTCTCTAGACTAGCTTAAGGGAAG
AGATACCGGGCCCACTAGTGTGGTGTTCTGCGAGCTCTCTAGACTAGCTTAAGGGAAGAGATACCGGGCC
CACTAGTGTGGTGTTCTGCGAGCTCTCTAGACTAGCTTAAGGGAAGAGATACCGGGCCCACTAGTGTGGT
GTTCTGCGAGCTCTCTAGACTAGCTTAAGGGAAGAGATACCGGGCCCACTAGTGTGGTGTTCTGCGAGCT
CTCTAGACTAGCGGGGGGCTATAAAAGGGGGTGGGGGCGTTCGTCCTGCTATCTAGCGTCGCGTTGACCA
TGGTGAGCAAGGGCGAGGAGCTGTTCACCGGGGTGGTGCCCATCCTGGTCGAGCTGGACGGCGACGTAAA
CGGCCACAAGTTCAGCGTGTCCGGCGAGGGCGAGGGCGATGCCACCTACGGCAAGCTGACCCTGAAGTTC
ATCTGCACCACCGGCAAGCTGCCCGTGCCCTGGCCCACCCTCGTGACCACCCTGACCTGGGGCGTGCAGT
GCTTCGCCCGCTACCCCGACCACATGAAGCAGCACGACTTCTTCAAGTCCGCCATGCCCGAAGGCTACGT
CCAGGAGCGCACCATCTTCTTCAAGGACGACGGCAACTACAAGACCCGCGCCGAGGTGAAGTTCGAGGGC
GACACCCTGGTGAACCGCATCGAGCTGAAGGGCATCGACTTCAAGGAGGACGGCAACATCCTGGGGCACA
AGCTGGAGTACAACGCCATCAGCGACAACGTCTATATCACCGCCGACAAGCAGAAGAACGGCATCAAGGC
CAACTTCAAGATCCGCCACAACATCGAGGACGGCAGCGTGCAGCTCGCCGACCACTACCAGCAGAACACC
CCCATCGGCGACGGCCCCGTGCTGCTGCCCGACAACCACTACCTGAGCACCCAGTCCAAGCTGAGCAAAG
ACCCCAACGAGAAGCGCGATCACATGGTCCTGCTGGAGTTCGTGACCGCCGCCGGGATCACTCTCGGCAT
GGACGAGCTGTACAAGTAAGGCCGGCCGCTTCGAGCAGACATGATAAGATACATTGATGAGTTTGGACAA
ACCACAACTAGAATGCAGTGAAAAAAATGCTTTATTTGTGAAATTTGTGATGCTATTGCTTTATTTGTAA
CCATTATAAGCTGCAATAAACAAGTTAACAACAACAATTGCATTCATTTTATGTTTCAGGTTCAGGGGGA
GGTGTGGGAGGTTTTTTAAAGCAAGTAAAACCTCTACAAATGTGGTAAAATCGATAAGGATCGAGTATGT
CGACCGATGCCCTTGAGAGCCTTCAACCCAGTCAGCTCCTTCCGGTGGGCGCGGGGCATGACTATCGTCG
CCGCACTTATGACTGTCTTCTTTATCATGCAACTCGTAGGACAGGTGCCGGCAGCGCTCTTCCGCTTCCT
CGCTCACTGACTCGCTGCGCTCGGTCGTTCGGCTGCGGCGAGCGGTATCAGCTCACTCAAAGGCGGTAAT
ACGGTTATCCACAGAATCAGGGGATAACGCAGGAAAGAACATGTGAGCAAAAGGCCAGCAAAAGGCCAGG
AACCGTAAAAAGGCCGCGTTGCTGGCGTTTTTCCATAGGCTCCGCCCCCCTGACGAGCATCACAAAAATC
GACGCTCAAGTCAGAGGTGGCGAAACCCGACAGGACTATAAAGATACCAGGCGTTTCCCCCTGGAAGCTC
CCTCGTGCGCTCTCCTGTTCCGACCCTGCCGCTTACCGGATACCTGTCCGCCTTTCTCCCTTCGGGAAGC
GTGGCGCTTTCTCATAGCTCACGCTGTAGGTATCTCAGTTCGGTGTAGGTCGTTCGCTCCAAGCTGGGCT
GTGTGCACGAACCCCCCGTTCAGCCCGACCGCTGCGCCTTATCCGGTAACTATCGTCTTGA
